Addgene plasmid #50351: pET28a-TRBP
Purpose: bacterial expression of TRBP
Depositing lab: Kumiko Ui-Tei. Depositing organization: The University of Tokyo. Publication: Distinguishable in vitro binding mode of monomeric TRBP and dimeric PACT with siRNA. Takahashi T, Miyakawa T, Zenno S, Nishi K, Tanokura M, Ui-Tei K. PLoS One. 2013 May 2;8(5):e63434. doi: 10.1371/journal.pone.0063434. Print 2013. PubMed 23658827.
Backbone
  Vector backbone: pET28a
  Backbone manufacturer: Novagen
  Vector type: Bacterial Expression
Growth in bacteria
  Bacterial resistance: Kanamycin, 50 μg/mL
  Growth temperature: 37°C
  Growth strain: DH5alpha
  Copy number: Low Copy
Gene/Insert
  Gene/Insert name: TRBP (alt names: TARBP2; TAR (HIV-1) RNA binding protein 2)
  Species: H. sapiens (human)
  Entrez Gene: TARBP2 (a.k.a. LOQS, TRBP, TRBP1, TRBP2)
  Promoter: T7
  Tag / fusion protein: His (N terminal on backbone); Myc (C terminal on insert)
  Cloning method: Restriction Enzyme; 5′ cloning site NheI (not destroyed); 3′ cloning site HindIII (not destroyed)
  Sequencing primers: 5′ T7
Terms and licenses: Academic/Nonprofit Terms; Industry Terms: Not Available to Industry
Depositor comments: Fragment encoding a full length human TRBP was amplified using a cDNA mixture of total RNA extracted from human HeLa cells by PCR with primers containing restriction enzyme sites of HindIII and NotI. The amplified fragment was digested with the same enzyme sites and cloned into pcDNA3.1-myc/His A vector (Invitrogen). C-terminal myc-tagged TRBP fragment was amplified from pcDNA3.1-TRBP using primer with restriction enzyme sites NheI and HindIII. The amplified fragments were digested with same enzyme sites and cloned into pET-28a vector (Novagen).
How to cite: pET28a-TRBP was a gift from Kumiko Ui-Tei (Addgene plasmid # 50351 ; http://n2t.net/addgene:50351 ; RRID:Addgene_50351)
