[The description below was written by a language model from this plasmid's Addgene catalogue record and pLannotate feature annotations shown in this document.]
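Description:
pET28a-TRBP is a bacterial expression plasmid of about 6.5 kb built on the Novagen pET28a backbone for producing recombinant human TRBP (TARBP2, the HIV-1 TAR RNA binding protein 2) in E. coli. It is selected with kanamycin through an aminoglycoside phosphotransferase gene. It replicates from a pBR322-type ColE1 origin accompanied by the bom region and the rop gene, which is consistent with its catalogue listing as low copy. An f1 phage origin is also present. Short fragments annotated as tetracycline resistance and AmpR promoter sequences appear to be backbone remnants rather than functional markers.

The expression cassette has the standard pET arrangement: a T7 promoter followed directly by a lac operator, the T7 gene 10 ribosome binding site and a downstream T7 terminator, with a plasmid-borne lacI gene supplying repressor. Transcription therefore depends on a host that provides T7 RNA polymerase and is relieved by IPTG. The full-length TRBP coding sequence was originally amplified from HeLa cell cDNA and passed through a pcDNA3.1-myc/His intermediate. It was then inserted between NheI and HindIII, in frame with the backbone's N-terminal His tag and thrombin cleavage site, and it carries a C-terminal Myc tag on the insert. The Myc tag is not called as a separate feature in the table. A backbone-derived His tag fragment is annotated downstream of the insert, but the record does not indicate whether it is translated. The His tag allows metal-affinity purification, and the associated study used the protein for in vitro analysis of siRNA binding by TRBP compared with PACT.
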