Features (pLannotate 1.2.2; 21 found; start..end, strand, type, name):
     12..467     +  rep_origin     f1 ori (sequence partly withheld): f1 bacteriophage origin of replication; arrow indicates direction of (+) strand synthesis
    494..551     +  promoter       AmpR promoter (fragment): bla
    560..1375    -  CDS            KanR: aminoglycoside phosphotransferase; aph(3')-Ia; confers resistance to kanamycin in bacteria or G418 (Geneticin®) in eukaryotes
   1497..2085    +  rep_origin     ori: high-copy-number ColE1/pMB1/pBR322/pUC origin of replication
   2271..2413    -  misc_feature   bom: basis of mobility region from pBR322
   2515..2706    -  CDS            rop: Rop protein, which maintains plasmids at low copy number; rop
   2723..3103    +  CDS            YPB1_ECOLX: Protein predicted: Swiss-Prot protein existence level 4. From Escherichia coli.
   3175..3466    -  CDS            TcR (fragment): tetracycline efflux protein; tet; confers resistance to tetracycline
   3481..3502    -  protein_bind   CAP binding site: CAP binding activates transcription in the presence of cAMP. E. coli catabolite activator protein
   3515..4597    -  CDS            lacI: lac repressor; lacI; The lac repressor binds to the lac operator to inhibit transcription in E. coli. This inhibition can be relieved by adding lactose or isopropyl-β-D-thiogalactopyranoside (IPTG).
   4598..4675    -  promoter       lacI promoter: lacI
   4683..4962    -  CDS            TcR (fragment): tetracycline efflux protein; tet; confers resistance to tetracycline
   4984..5002    +  promoter       T7 promoter: promoter for bacteriophage T7 RNA polymerase
   5003..5027    +  protein_bind   lac operator: The lac repressor binds to the lac operator to inhibit transcription in E. coli. This inhibition can be relieved by adding lactose or isopropyl-β-D-thiogalactopyranoside (IPTG). lac repressor encoded by lacI
   5042..5064    +  RBS            RBS: efficient ribosome binding site from bacteriophage T7 gene 10 (Olins and Rangwala, 1989)
   5083..5099    +  CDS            capTEV™ (fragment): composite tag for in vivo biotinylation, TEV protease cleavage, and 6xHis tagging
   5110..5127    +  CDS            thrombin site: thrombin recognition and cleavage site
   5140..6237    +  CDS            TARBP2: TRBP2_HUMAN - Also known as TRBP. Experimental evidence at protein level: Swiss-Prot protein existence level 1. (Microbial infection) Binds to the HIV-1 TAR RNA which is located in the long terminal repeat (LTR) of HIV-1, and stimulates translation of TAR-containing RNAs (PubMed:2011739, PubMed:11438532, PubMed:12475984). This is achieved in part at least by binding to and inhibiting EIF2AK2/PKR, thereby reducing phosphorylation and inhibition of EIF2S1/eIF-2-alpha (PubMed:11438532). May also promote translation of TAR-containing RNAs independently of EIF2AK2/PKR (PubMed:12475984). Mediates re
   6340..6357    +  CDS            9xHis (fragment): 9xHis affinity tag
   6367..6416    +  CDS            SET1 (fragment): solubility-enhancement tag derived from T7 phage gene 10B
   6424..6471    +  terminator     T7 terminator: transcription terminator for bacteriophage T7 RNA polymerase
>Addgene plasmid #50351 | pET28a-TRBP | depositor full sequence | sequence record 75132 | pET28a-TRBP sequence 6496 bps
TGGCGAATGGG
[124 nt withheld, positions 12-135]
C
[91 nt withheld, positions 137-227]
A
[49 nt withheld, positions 229-277]
CCTTTGACGTTGGAGTCCACGTTCTTT
[37 nt withheld, positions 305-341]
ACCCTATCTCGGTCTATTCTTTTGATTTATAAGGGATTTTGCCGATTTCGGCCTATTGGTTAAAAAATGA
GCTGATTTAACAAAAATTTAACGCGAATTTTAACAAAATATTAACGTTTACAATTTCAGGTGGCACTTTT
CGGGGAAATGTGCGCGGAACCCCTATTTGTTTATTTTTCTAAATACATTCAAATATGTATCCGCTCATGA
ATTAATTCTTAGAAAAACTCATCGAGCATCAAATGAAACTGCAATTTATTCATATCAGGATTATCAATAC
CATATTTTTGAAAAAGCCGTTTCTGTAATGAAGGAGAAAACTCACCGAGGCAGTTCCATAGGATGGCAAG
ATCCTGGTATCGGTCTGCGATTCCGACTCGTCCAACATCAATACAACCTATTAATTTCCCCTCGTCAAAA
ATAAGGTTATCAAGTGAGAAATCACCATGAGTGACGACTGAATCCGGTGAGAATGGCAAAAGTTTATGCA
TTTCTTTCCAGACTTGTTCAACAGGCCAGCCATTACGCTCGTCATCAAAATCACTCGCATCAACCAAACC
GTTATTCATTCGTGATTGCGCCTGAGCGAGACGAAATACGCGATCGCTGTTAAAAGGACAATTACAAACA
GGAATCGAATGCAACCGGCGCAGGAACACTGCCAGCGCATCAACAATATTTTCACCTGAATCAGGATATT
CTTCTAATACCTGGAATGCTGTTTTCCCGGGGATCGCAGTGGTGAGTAACCATGCATCATCAGGAGTACG
GATAAAATGCTTGATGGTCGGAAGAGGCATAAATTCCGTCAGCCAGTTTAGTCTGACCATCTCATCTGTA
ACATCATTGGCAACGCTACCTTTGCCATGTTTCAGAAACAACTCTGGCGCATCGGGCTTCCCATACAATC
GATAGATTGTCGCACCTGATTGCCCGACATTATCGCGAGCCCATTTATACCCATATAAATCAGCATCCAT
GTTGGAATTTAATCGCGGCCTAGAGCAAGACGTTTCCCGTTGAATATGGCTCATAACACCCCTTGTATTA
CTGTTTATGTAAGCAGACAGTTTTATTGTTCATGACCAAAATCCCTTAACGTGAGTTTTCGTTCCACTGA
GCGTCAGACCCCGTAGAAAAGATCAAAGGATCTTCTTGAGATCCTTTTTTTCTGCGCGTAATCTGCTGCT
TGCAAACAAAAAAACCACCGCTACCAGCGGTGGTTTGTTTGCCGGATCAAGAGCTACCAACTCTTTTTCC
GAAGGTAACTGGCTTCAGCAGAGCGCAGATACCAAATACTGTCCTTCTAGTGTAGCCGTAGTTAGGCCAC
CACTTCAAGAACTCTGTAGCACCGCCTACATACCTCGCTCTGCTAATCCTGTTACCAGTGGCTGCTGCCA
GTGGCGATAAGTCGTGTCTTACCGGGTTGGACTCAAGACGATAGTTACCGGATAAGGCGCAGCGGTCGGG
CTGAACGGGGGGTTCGTGCACACAGCCCAGCTTGGAGCGAACGACCTACACCGAACTGAGATACCTACAG
CGTGAGCTATGAGAAAGCGCCACGCTTCCCGAAGGGAGAAAGGCGGACAGGTATCCGGTAAGCGGCAGGG
TCGGAACAGGAGAGCGCACGAGGGAGCTTCCAGGGGGAAACGCCTGGTATCTTTATAGTCCTGTCGGGTT
TCGCCACCTCTGACTTGAGCGTCGATTTTTGTGATGCTCGTCAGGGGGGCGGAGCCTATGGAAAAACGCC
AGCAACGCGGCCTTTTTACGGTTCCTGGCCTTTTGCTGGCCTTTTGCTCACATGTTCTTTCCTGCGTTAT
CCCCTGATTCTGTGGATAACCGTATTACCGCCTTTGAGTGAGCTGATACCGCTCGCCGCAGCCGAACGAC
CGAGCGCAGCGAGTCAGTGAGCGAGGAAGCGGAAGAGCGCCTGATGCGGTATTTTCTCCTTACGCATCTG
TGCGGTATTTCACACCGCATATATGGTGCACTCTCAGTACAATCTGCTCTGATGCCGCATAGTTAAGCCA
GTATACACTCCGCTATCGCTACGTGACTGGGTCATGGCTGCGCCCCGACACCCGCCAACACCCGCTGACG
CGCCCTGACGGGCTTGTCTGCTCCCGGCATCCGCTTACAGACAAGCTGTGACCGTCTCCGGGAGCTGCAT
GTGTCAGAGGTTTTCACCGTCATCACCGAAACGCGCGAGGCAGCTGCGGTAAAGCTCATCAGCGTGGTCG
TGAAGCGATTCACAGATGTCTGCCTGTTCATCCGCGTCCAGCTCGTTGAGTTTCTCCAGAAGCGTTAATG
TCTGGCTTCTGATAAAGCGGGCCATGTTAAGGGCGGTTTTTTCCTGTTTGGTCACTGATGCCTCCGTGTA
AGGGGGATTTCTGTTCATGGGGGTAATGATACCGATGAAACGAGAGAGGATGCTCACGATACGGGTTACT
GATGATGAACATGCCCGGTTACTGGAACGTTGTGAGGGTAAACAACTGGCGGTATGGATGCGGCGGGACC
AGAGAAAAATCACTCAGGGTCAATGCCAGCGCTTCGTTAATACAGATGTAGGTGTTCCACAGGGTAGCCA
GCAGCATCCTGCGATGCAGATCCGGAACATAATGGTGCAGGGCGCTGACTTCCGCGTTTCCAGACTTTAC
GAAACACGGAAACCGAAGACCATTCATGTTGTTGCTCAGGTCGCAGACGTTTTGCAGCAGCAGTCGCTTC
ACGTTCGCTCGCGTATCGGTGATTCATTCTGCTAACCAGTAAGGCAACCCCGCCAGCCTAGCCGGGTCCT
CAACGACAGGAGCACGATCATGCGCACCCGTGGGGCCGCCATGCCGGCGATAATGGCCTGCTTCTCGCCG
AAACGTTTGGTGGCGGGACCAGTGACGAAGGCTTGAGCGAGGGCGTGCAAGATTCCGAATACCGCAAGCG
ACAGGCCGATCATCGTCGCGCTCCAGCGAAAGCGGTCCTCGCCGAAAATGACCCAGAGCGCTGCCGGCAC
CTGTCCTACGAGTTGCATGATAAAGAAGACAGTCATAAGTGCGGCGACGATAGTCATGCCCCGCGCCCAC
CGGAAGGAGCTGACTGGGTTGAAGGCTCTCAAGGGCATCGGTCGAGATCCCGGTGCCTAATGAGTGAGCT
AACTTACATTAATTGCGTTGCGCTCACTGCCCGCTTTCCAGTCGGGAAACCTGTCGTGCCAGCTGCATTA
ATGAATCGGCCAACGCGCGGGGAGAGGCGGTTTGCGTATTGGGCGCCAGGGTGGTTTTTCTTTTCACCAG
TGAGACGGGCAACAGCTGATTGCCCTTCACCGCCTGGCCCTGAGAGAGTTGCAGCAAGCGGTCCACGCTG
GTTTGCCCCAGCAGGCGAAAATCCTGTTTGATGGTGGTTAACGGCGGGATATAACATGAGCTGTCTTCGG
TATCGTCGTATCCCACTACCGAGATATCCGCACCAACGCGCAGCCCGGACTCGGTAATGGCGCGCATTGC
GCCCAGCGCCATCTGATCGTTGGCAACCAGCATCGCAGTGGGAACGATGCCCTCATTCAGCATTTGCATG
GTTTGTTGAAAACCGGACATGGCACTCCAGTCGCCTTCCCGTTCCGCTATCGGCTGAATTTGATTGCGAG
TGAGATATTTATGCCAGCCAGCCAGACGCAGACGCGCCGAGACAGAACTTAATGGGCCCGCTAACAGCGC
GATTTGCTGGTGACCCAATGCGACCAGATGCTCCACGCCCAGTCGCGTACCGTCTTCATGGGAGAAAATA
ATACTGTTGATGGGTGTCTGGTCAGAGACATCAAGAAATAACGCCGGAACATTAGTGCAGGCAGCTTCCA
CAGCAATGGCATCCTGGTCATCCAGCGGATAGTTAATGATCAGCCCACTGACGCGTTGCGCGAGAAGATT
GTGCACCGCCGCTTTACAGGCTTCGACGCCGCTTCGTTCTACCATCGACACCACCACGCTGGCACCCAGT
TGATCGGCGCGAGATTTAATCGCCGCGACAATTTGCGACGGCGCGTGCAGGGCCAGACTGGAGGTGGCAA
CGCCAATCAGCAACGACTGTTTGCCCGCCAGTTGTTGTGCCACGCGGTTGGGAATGTAATTCAGCTCCGC
CATCGCCGCTTCCACTTTTTCCCGCGTTTTCGCAGAAACGTGGCTGGCCTGGTTCACCACGCGGGAAACG
GTCTGATAAGAGACACCGGCATACTCTGCGACATCGTATAACGTTACTGGTTTCACATTCACCACCCTGA
ATTGACTCTCTTCCGGGCGCTATCATGCCATACCGCGAAAGGTTTTGCGCCATTCGATGGTGTCCGGGAT
CTCGACGCTCTCCCTTATGCGACTCCTGCATTAGGAAGCAGCCCAGTAGTAGGTTGAGGCCGTTGAGCAC
CGCCGCCGCAAGGAATGGTGCATGCAAGGAGATGGCGCCCAACAGTCCCCCGGCCACGGGGCCTGCCACC
ATACCCACGCCGAAACAAGCGCTCATGAGCCCGAAGTGGCGAGCCCGATCTTCCCCATCGGTGATGTCGG
CGATATAGGCGCCAGCAACCGCACCTGTGGCGCCGGTGATGCCGGCCACGATGCGTCCGGCGTAGAGGAT
CGAGATCTCGATCCCGCGAAATTAATACGACTCACTATAGGGGAATTGTGAGCGGATAACAATTCCCCTC
TAGAAATAATTTTGTTTAACTTTAAGAAGGAGATATACCATGGGCAGCAGCCATCATCATCATCATCACA
GCAGCGGCCTGGTGCCGCGCGGCAGCCATATGGCTAGCATGAGTGAAGAGGAGCAAGGCTCCGGCACTAC
CACGGGCTGCGGGCTGCCTAGTATAGAGCAAATGCTGGCCGCCAACCCAGGCAAGACCCCGATCAGCCTT
CTGCAGGAGTATGGGACCAGAATAGGGAAGACGCCTGTGTACGACCTTCTCAAAGCCGAGGGCCAAGCCC
ACCAGCCTAATTTCACCTTCCGGGTCACCGTTGGCGACACCAGCTGCACTGGTCAGGGCCCCAGCAAGAA
GGCAGCCAAGCACAAGGCAGCTGAGGTGGCCCTCAAACACCTCAAAGGGGGGAGCATGCTGGAGCCGGCC
CTGGAGGACAGCAGTTCTTTTTCTCCCCTAGACTCTTCACTGCCTGAGGACATTCCGGTTTTTACTGCTG
CAGCAGCTGCTACCCCAGTTCCATCTGTAGTCCTAACCAGGAGCCCCCCCATGGAACTGCAGCCCCCTGT
CTCCCCTCAGCAGTCTGAGTGCAACCCCGTTGGTGCTCTGCAGGAGCTGGTGGTGCAGAAAGGCTGGCGG
TTGCCGGAGTACACAGTGACCCAGGAGTCTGGGCCAGCCCACCGCAAAGAATTCACCATGACCTGTCGAG
TGGAGCGTTTCATTGAGATTGGGAGTGGCACTTCCAAAAAATTGGCAAAGCGGAATGCGGCGGCCAAAAT
GCTGCTTCGAGTGCACACGGTGCCTCTGGATGCCCGGGATGGCAATGAGGTGGAGCCTGATGATGACCAC
TTCTCCATTGGTGTGGGCTCCCGCCTGGATGGTCTTCGAAACCGGGGCCCAGGTTGCACCTGGGATTCTC
TACGAAATTCAGTAGGAGAGAAGATCCTGTCCCTCCGCAGTTGCTCCCTGGGCTCCCTGGGTGCCCTGGG
CCCTGCCTGCTGCCGTGTCCTCAGTGAGCTCTCTGAGGAGCAGGCCTTTCACGTCAGCTACCTGGATATT
GAGGAGCTGAGCCTGAGTGGACTCTGCCAGTGCCTGGTGGAACTGTCCACCCAGCCGGCCACTGTGTGTC
ATGGCTCTGCAACCACCAGGGAGGCAGCCCGTGGTGAGGCTGCCCGCCGTGCCCTGCAGTACCTCAAGAT
CATGGCAGGCAGCAAGGCGGCCGCTGCAAGCTCCTCGAGCATGCATCTAGAGGGCCCGCGGTTCGAACAA
AAACTCATCTCAGAAGAGGATCTGTGAAAGCTTGCGGCCGCACTCGAGCACCACCACCACCACCACTGAG
ATCCGGCTGCTAACAAAGCCCGAAAGGAAGCTGAGTTGGCTGCTGCCACCGCTGAGCAATAACTAGCATA
ACCCCTTGGGGCCTCTAAACGGGTCTTGAGGGGTTTTTTGCTGAAAGGAGGAACTATATCCGGAT
