>Addgene plasmid #50351 | pET28a-TRBP | addgene partial sequence | sequence record 77087 | pBRrevBam 5'-GGTGATGTCGGCGATATAGG-3'
GGATCGAGATCTCGATCCCGCGAAATTAATACGACTCACTATAGGGGAATTGTGAGCGGATAACAATTCC
CCTCTAGAAATAATTTTGTTTAACTTTAAGAAGGAGATATACCATGGGCAGCAGCCATCATCATCATCAT
CACAGCAGCGGCCTGGTGCCGCGCGGCAGCCATATGGCTAGCATGAGTGAAGAGGAGCAAGGCTCCGGCA
CTACCACGGGCTGCGGGCTGCCTAGTATAGAGCAAATGCTGGCCGCCAACCCAGGCAAGACCCCGATCAG
CCTTCTGCAGGAGTATGGGACCAGAATAGGGAAGACGCCTGTGTACGACCTTCTCAAAGCCGAGGGCCAA
GCCCACCAGCCTAATTTCACCTTCCGGGTCACCGTTGGCGACACCAGCTGCACTGGTCAGGGCCCCAGCA
AGAAGGCAGCCAAGCACAAGGCAGCTGAGGTGGCCCTCAAACACCTCAAAGGGGGGAGCATGCTGGAGCC
GGCCCTGGAGGACAGCAGTTCTTTTTCTCCCCTAGACTCTTCACTGCCTGAGGACATTCCGGTTTTTACT
GCTGCAGCAGCTGCTACCCCAGTTCCATCTGTAGTCCTAACCAGGAGCCCCCCCATGGAACTGCAGCCCC
CTGTCTCCCCTCAGCAGTCTGAGTGCAACCCCGTTGGTGCTCTGCAGGAGCTGGTGGTGCAGAAAGGCTG
GCGGTTGCCGGAGTACACAGTGACCCAGGAGTCTGGGCCAGCCCACCGCAAAGAATTCACCATGACCTGT
CGAGTGGAGCGTTTCATTGAGATTGGGAGTGGCACTTCCAAAAAATTGGCAAAGCGGAATGCGGCGGCCA
AAATGCTGCTTCGAGTGCACACGGTGCCTCTGGATGCCCGGGATGGCAATGAG
