>Addgene plasmid #50351 | pET28a-TRBP | addgene partial sequence | sequence record 77799 | T7-term
TTCGGGCTTTGTTAGCAGCCGGATCTCAGTGGTGGTGGTGGTGGTGCTCGAGTGCGGCCGCAAGCTTTCA
CAGATCCTCTTCTGAGATGAGTTTTTGTTCGAACCGCGGGCCCTCTAGATGCATGCTCGAGGAGCTTGCA
GCGGCCGCCTTGCTGCCTGCCATGATCTTGAGGTACTGCAGGGCACGGCGGGCAGCCTCACCACGGGCTG
CCTCCCTGGTGGTTGCAGAGCCATGACACACAGTGGCCGGCTGGGTGGACAGTTCCACCAGGCACTGGCA
GAGTCCACTCAGGCTCAGCTCCTCAATATCCAGGTAGCTGACGTGAAAGGCCTGCTCCTCAGAGAGCTCA
CTGAGGACACGGCAGCAGGCAGGGCCCAGGGCACCCAGGGAGCCCAGGGAGCAACTGCGGAGGGACAGGA
TCTTCTCTCCTACTGAATTTCGTAGAGAATCCCAGGTGCAACCTGGGCCCCGGTTTCGAAGACCATCCAG
GCGGGAGCCCACACCAATGGAGAAGTGGTCATCATCAGGCTCCACCTCATTGCCATCCCGGGCATCCAGA
GGCACCGTGTGCACTCGAAGCAGCATTTTGGCCGCCGCATTCCGCTTTGCCAATTTTTTGGAAGTGCCAC
TCCCAATCTCAATGAAACGCTCCACTCGACAGGTCATGGTGAATTCTTTGCGGTGGGCTGGCCCAGACTC
CTGGGTCACTGTGTACTCCGGCAACCGCCAGCCTTTCTGCACCACCAGCTCCTGCAGAGCACCAACGGGG
TTGCACTCAGACTGCTGAGGGGAGACAGGGGGCTGCAGTTCCATGGGGGGGCTCCTGGTTAGGACTACAG
ATGGAACTGGGGTAGCAGCTGCTGCAGCAGTAAAAACCGGAATGTCCTCA
